>Addgene plasmid #139529 | pENTR-R2L3-IRES-puro-pA | addgene full sequence | sequence record 274646 | Addgene NGS Result
CTTTCCTGCGTTATCCCCTGATTCTGTGGATAACCGTATTACCGCCTTTGAGTGAGCTGATACCGCTCGC
CGCAGCCGAACGACCGAGCGCAGCGAGTCAGTGAGCGAGGAAGCGGAAGAGCGCCCAATACGCAAACCGC
CTCTCCCCGCGCGTTGGCCGATTCATTAATGCAGCTGGCACGACAGGTTTCCCGACTGGAAAGCGGGCAG
TGAGCGCAACGCAATTAATACGCGTACCGCTAGCCAGGAAGAGTTTGTAGAAACGCAAAAAGGCCATCCG
TCAGGATGGCCTTCTGCTTAGTTTGATGCCTGGCAGTTTATGGCGGGCGTCCTGCCCGCCACCCTCCGGG
CCGTTGCTTCACAACGTTCAAATCCGCTCCCGGCGGATTTGTCCTACTCAGGAGAGCGTTCACCGACAAA
CAACAGATAAAACGAAAGGCCCAGTCTTCCGACTGAGCCTTTCGTTTTATTTGATGCCTGGCAGTTCCCT
ACTCTCGCGTTAACGCTAGCATGGATGTTTTCCCAGTCACGACGTTGTAAAACGACGGCCAGTCTTAAGC
TCGGGCCCTGCAGCTCTAGAGCTCGAATTCTACAGGTCACTAATACCATCTAAGTAGTTGGTTCATAGTG
ACTGCATATGTTGTGTTTTACAGTATTATGTAGTCTGTTTTTTATGCAAAATCTAATTTAATATATTGAT
ATTTATATCATTTTACGTTTCTCGTTCAACTTTCTTGTACAAAGTGGGAATTCCGCCCCCCCCCCCTCTC
CCTCCCCCCCCCCTAACGTTACTGGCCGAAGCCGCTTGGAATAAGGCCGGTGTGCGTTTGTCTATATGTT
ATTTTCCACCATATTGCCGTCTTTTGGCAATGTGAGGGCCCGGAAACCTGGCCCTGTCTTCTTGACGAGC
ATTCCTAGGGGTCTTTCCCCTCTCGCCAAAGGAATGCAAGGTCTGTTGAATGTCGTGAAGGAAGCAGTTC
CTCTGGAAGCTTCTTGAAGACAAACAACGTCTGTAGCGACCCTTTGCAGGCAGCGGAACCCCCCACCTGG
CGACAGGTGCCTCTGCGGCCAAAAGCCACGTGTATAAGATACACCTGCAAAGGCGGCACAACCCCAGTGC
CACGTTGTGAGTTGGATAGTTGTGGAAAGAGTCAAATGGCTCTCCTCAAGCGTATTCAACAAGGGGCTGA
AGGATGCCCAGAAGGTACCCCATTGTATGGGATCTGATCTGGGGCCTCGGTGCACATGCTTTACATGTGT
TTAGTCGAGGTTAAAAAAACGTCTAGGCCCCCCGAACCACGGGGACGTGGTTTTCCTTTGAAAAACACGA
TGATAATATGGCCACAACCATGACCGAGTACAAGCCCACGGTGCGCCTCGCCACCCGCGACGACGTCCCC
AGGGCCGTACGCACCCTCGCCGCCGCGTTCGCCGACTACCCCGCCACGCGCCACACCGTCGATCCGGACC
GCCACATCGAGCGGGTCACCGAGCTGCAAGAACTCTTCCTCACGCGCGTCGGGCTCGACATCGGCAAGGT
GTGGGTCGCGGACGACGGCGCCGCGGTGGCGGTCTGGACCACGCCGGAGAGCGTCGAAGCGGGGGCGGTG
TTCGCCGAGATCGGCCCGCGCATGGCCGAGTTGAGCGGTTCCCGGCTGGCCGCGCAGCAACAGATGGAAG
GCCTCCTGGCGCCGCACCGGCCCAAGGAGCCCGCGTGGTTCCTGGCCACCGTCGGCGTCTCGCCCGACCA
CCAGGGCAAGGGTCTGGGCAGCGCCGTCGTGCTCCCCGGAGTGGAGGCGGCCGAGCGCGCCGGGGTGCCC
GCCTTCCTGGAGACCTCCGCGCCCCGCAACCTCCCCTTCTACGAGCGGCTCGGCTTCACCGTCACCGCCG
ACGTCGAGGTGCCCGAAGGACCGCGCACCTGGTGCATGACCCGCAAGCCCGGTGCCTGACGCCCGCCCCA
CGACCCGCAGCGCCCGACCGAAAGGAGCGCACGACCCCATGCATCGATGATCTAGAGCTCGCTGATCAGC
CTCGACTGTGCCTTCTAGTTGCCAGCCATCTGTTGTTTGCCCCTCCCCCGTGCCTTCCTTGACCCTGGAA
GGTGCCACTCCCACTGTCCTTTCCTAATAAAATGAGGAAATTGCATCGCATTGTCTGAGTAGGTGTCATT
CTATTCTGGGGGGTGGGGTGGGGCAGGACAGCAAGGGGGAGGATTGGGAAGACAATAGCAGGCATGCTGG
GGATGCGGTGGGCTCTATGGCTTCTGAGGCGGAAAGAACCCAACTTTATTATACAAAGTTGGCATTATAA
AAAAGCATTGCTTATCAATTTGTTGCAACGAACAGGTCACTATCAGTCAAAATAAAATCATTATTTGGAG
CTCCATGGTAGCGTTAACGCGGCCGCGATATCCCCTATAGTGAGTCGTATTACATGGTCATAGCTGTTTC
CTGGCAGCTCTGGCCCGTGTCTCAAAATCTCTGATGTTACATTGCACAAGATAAAAATATATCATCATGA
ACAATAAAACTGTCTGCTTACATAAACAGTAATACAAGGGGTGTTATGAGCCATATTCAACGGGAAACGT
CGAGGCCGCGATTAAATTCCAACATGGATGCTGATTTATATGGGTATAAATGGGCTCGCGATAATGTCGG
GCAATCAGGTGCGACAATCTATCGCTTGTATGGGAAGCCCGATGCGCCAGAGTTGTTTCTGAAACATGGC
AAAGGTAGCGTTGCCAATGATGTTACAGATGAGATGGTCAGACTAAACTGGCTGACGGAATTTATGCCTC
TTCCGACCATCAAGCATTTTATCCGTACTCCTGATGATGCATGGTTACTCACCACTGCGATCCCCGGAAA
AACAGCATTCCAGGTATTAGAAGAATATCCTGATTCAGGTGAAAATATTGTTGATGCGCTGGCAGTGTTC
CTGCGCCGGTTGCATTCGATTCCTGTTTGTAATTGTCCTTTTAACAGCGATCGCGTATTTCGTCTCGCTC
AGGCGCAATCACGAATGAATAACGGTTTGGTTGATGCGAGTGATTTTGATGACGAGCGTAATGGCTGGCC
TGTTGAACAAGTCTGGAAAGAAATGCATAAACTTTTGCCATTCTCACCGGATTCAGTCGTCACTCATGGT
GATTTCTCACTTGATAACCTTATTTTTGACGAGGGGAAATTAATAGGTTGTATTGATGTTGGACGAGTCG
GAATCGCAGACCGATACCAGGATCTTGCCATCCTATGGAACTGCCTCGGTGAGTTTTCTCCTTCATTACA
GAAACGGCTTTTTCAAAAATATGGTATTGATAATCCTGATATGAATAAATTGCAGTTTCATTTGATGCTC
GATGAGTTTTTCTAATCAGAATTGGTTAATTGGTTGTAACACTGGCAGAGCATTACGCTGACTTGACGGG
ACGGCGCAAGCTCATGACCAAAATCCCTTAACGTGAGTTACGCGTCGTTCCACTGAGCGTCAGACCCCGT
AGAAAAGATCAAAGGATCTTCTTGAGATCCTTTTTTTCTGCGCGTAATCTGCTGCTTGCAAACAAAAAAA
CCACCGCTACCAGCGGTGGTTTGTTTGCCGGATCAAGAGCTACCAACTCTTTTTCCGAAGGTAACTGGCT
TCAGCAGAGCGCAGATACCAAATACTGTTCTTCTAGTGTAGCCGTAGTTAGGCCACCACTTCAAGAACTC
TGTAGCACCGCCTACATACCTCGCTCTGCTAATCCTGTTACCAGTGGCTGCTGCCAGTGGCGATAAGTCG
TGTCTTACCGGGTTGGACTCAAGACGATAGTTACCGGATAAGGCGCAGCGGTCGGGCTGAACGGGGGGTT
CGTGCACACAGCCCAGCTTGGAGCGAACGACCTACACCGAACTGAGATACCTACAGCGTGAGCTATGAGA
AAGCGCCACGCTTCCCGAAGGGAGAAAGGCGGACAGGTATCCGGTAAGCGGCAGGGTCGGAACAGGAGAG
CGCACGAGGGAGCTTCCAGGGGGAAACGCCTGGTATCTTTATAGTCCTGTCGGGTTTCGCCACCTCTGAC
TTGAGCGTCGATTTTTGTGATGCTCGTCAGGGGGGCGGAGCCTATGGAAAAACGCCAGCAACGCGGCCTT
TTTACGGTTCCTGGCCTTTTGCTGGCCTTTTGCTCACATGTT
Features (pLannotate 1.2.2; 14 found; start..end, strand, type, name):
    121..213     +  CDS            lacI (fragment): lac repressor; lacI; The lac repressor binds to the lac operator to inhibit transcription in E. coli. This inhibition can be relieved by adding lactose or isopropyl-β-D-thiogalactopyranoside (IPTG).
    268..295     -  terminator     rrnB T2 terminator: transcription terminator T2 from the E. coli rrnB gene
    427..470     +  terminator     rrnB T1 terminator: Escherichia coli rrnB; transcription terminator T1 from the E. coli rrnB gene
    517..553     -  CDS            lacZα (fragment): LacZα fragment of β-galactosidase; lacZ fragment
    624..747     -  protein_bind   attR2: mutant version of attR; recombination site for the Gateway® LR reaction LR Clonase™
    874..1336    +  misc_feature   IRES: internal ribosome entry site (IRES) of the encephalomyocarditis virus (EMCV)
   1350..1949    +  CDS            PuroR: puromycin N-acetyltransferase; pac from Streptomyces alboniger; confers resistance to puromycin
   2036..2260    +  polyA_signal   bGH poly(A) signal: bovine growth hormone polyadenylation signal
   2264..2280    +  promoter       SV40 promoter (fragment): SV40 enhancer and early promoter
   2281..2301    -  protein_bind   attB3: mutant version of attB; core recombination site for the Gateway® BP reaction BP Clonase™
   2292..2377    -  protein_bind   attL1 (fragment): mutant version of attL; recombination site for the Gateway® LR reaction LR Clonase™
   2414..2432    -  promoter       T7 promoter: promoter for bacteriophage T7 RNA polymerase
   2566..3375    +  CDS            KanR: aminoglycoside phosphotransferase; aph(3')-Ia; confers resistance to kanamycin in bacteria or G418 (Geneticin®) in eukaryotes
   3522..4110    +  rep_origin     ori: high-copy-number ColE1/pMB1/pBR322/pUC origin of replication
