[The description below was written by a language model from this plasmid's Addgene catalogue record and pLannotate feature annotations shown in this document.]
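Description:
pENTR-R2L3-IRES-puro-pA is a MultiSite Gateway entry clone that supplies a promoterless IRES-puromycin resistance-polyadenylation cassette as a modular 3' element for assembling mammalian expression constructs. The 4,172 nt plasmid is propagated in E. coli on a high-copy ColE1/pUC-type origin under kanamycin selection (aph(3')-Ia). The donor-vector scaffold also contributes rrnB T1 and T2 terminators, which insulate the cloning region from read-through bacterial transcription, and a T7 promoter next to the distal att site. The catalogue lists the backbone as pDONR-P4P1r, whereas the plasmid name and the annotated sites indicate attR2 and attL3 flanks. The record does not explain this difference. The short lacI, lacZα and SV40 promoter hits in the feature table are fragments rather than functional elements.

Between an attR2 site and a site annotated as an attB3 core overlapping an attL fragment (consistent with the attL3 implied by the name) lies the payload: the encephalomyocarditis virus IRES, the Streptomyces alboniger pac gene encoding puromycin N-acetyltransferase, and the bovine growth hormone poly(A) signal. No promoter is annotated upstream of the cassette, so it is not expected to be expressed from the entry clone itself. In a multi-fragment LR reaction, the cassette is designed to be joined downstream of a promoter and gene of interest carried on companion entry clones. That yields a bicistronic transcript in which the IRES drives cap-independent translation of the puromycin marker and the bGH signal terminates the message. Linking drug resistance to the same mRNA as the transgene lets puromycin selection enrich for mammalian cells that express the upstream gene.
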