Addgene plasmid #139529: pENTR-R2L3-IRES-puro-pA
Purpose: Provides IRES-puro-pA cassette on Gateway entry vector
Depositing lab: Minoru Ko. Depositing organization: Keio University.
Backbone
  Vector backbone: pDONR-P4P1r
  Backbone size w/o insert (bp): 2618
  Vector type: Mammalian Expression
  Selectable markers: Puromycin
Growth in bacteria
  Bacterial resistance: Kanamycin, 50 μg/mL
  Growth temperature: 37°C
  Growth strain: DH5alpha
  Copy number: High Copy
Gene/Insert
  Gene/Insert name: puromycin resistant gene
  Species: Streptomyces
  Cloning method: Gateway Cloning
Terms and licenses: Academic/Nonprofit Terms; Industry Terms: Not Available to Industry
How to cite: pENTR-R2L3-IRES-puro-pA was a gift from Minoru Ko (Addgene plasmid # 139529 ; http://n2t.net/addgene:139529 ; RRID:Addgene_139529)
